>Addgene plasmid #217169 | pCMV-OposCharlie2 | addgene full sequence | sequence record 443176 | Addgene NGS Result
GACATTGATTATTGACTAGTTATTAATAGTAATCAATTACGGGGTCATTAGTTCATAGCCCATATATGGA
GTTCCGCGTTACATAACTTACGGTAAATGGCCCGCCTGGCTGACCGCCCAACGACCCCCGCCCATTGACG
TCAATAATGACGTATGTTCCCATAGTAACGCCAATAGGGACTTTCCATTGACGTCAATGGGTGGAGTATT
TACGGTAAACTGCCCACTTGGCAGTACATCAAGTGTATCATATGCCAAGTACGCCCCCTATTGACGTCAA
TGACGGTAAATGGCCCGCCTGGCATTATGCCCAGTACATGACCTTATGGGACTTTCCTACTTGGCAGTAC
ATCTACGTATTAGTCATCGCTATTACCATGGTGATGCGGTTTTGGCAGTACATCAATGGGCGTGGATAGC
GGTTTGACTCACGGGGATTTCCAAGTCTCCACCCCATTGACGTCAATGGGAGTTTGTTTTGGCACCAAAA
TCAACGGGACTTTCCAAAATGTCGTAACAACTCCGCCCCATTGACGCAAATGGGCGGTAGGCGTGTACGG
TGGGAGGTCTATATAAGCAGAGCTCTCTGGCTAACTAGAGAACCCACTGCTTACTGGCTTATCGAAATTA
ATACGACTCACTATAGGGAGACCCAAGCTTGGTACCGAGCTCGGATCCACTAGTAACGGCCGCCAGTGTG
CTGGAATTCGCCGCCACCATGGAGAACCCCAAGAACAAAAAAACCCGCCTGAGCAAAGGTTCAGGTAGCA
GCAGCAGCCGTCCTTTTCAGGAAACGTGGACCGAAATGTATGGCATCATCGAAAAAAACGGCCGCAGCTT
CTGTGTTCTGTGCACCGAAACCGTTGTTAGCCGCACCTGGAACATCAACCGCCATTTCGAAACCAACCAT
AGCCAGCTGCTGAAGAAAAGCGAAGATGAGCGCAAAGAATACATTAGCCGCCAGCTGCACCTGTATAAGA
GCCAGAGCAACAGCATTCTGAAATTTGTGAAGGGCAGCACCAATTTAACCAGCGCCAGCTTAAGCATTGC
CCATAGCATTGCGCAGCACGGCAAAGCATTAAGCGAAGGCGAGTTCATTAAAGAAACCCTGCTGCGCTGT
GCACCTGTTCTGTTCCACGACATGCAGAACAAAGATGCGATTATTAAGCGCATCAGCGAATTACCTCTGA
GCCGCAACATTATCAAGGACCAGATCATGCGCCTGAACACCAACGTGCAGCATCAGCTGAAACGCGATAT
TAGCAACTGCAAATACTTTAGCATCAGCCTGGATGAAACCACCGATGTGACCAGCCATGCGCAGCTGGCG
ATTATTGGCCGCTATAGCGATGGCCTGACCATGCGCGAAGAACTGATTAAACTGGTGAGCGTGCCTACTA
GCACTAGCGGCAGCGAAATTTGCAAGGTGGTGATTCAGACCTTTCGCGATCTGAGCATTGATATCAGCAA
AGTGGTGAGCGTGACCACTGATGGTGCGCCTAACATGGTGGGCAAAAAAGTGGGCTTCGTGAAACTGTTT
ACCGAAGCGATCGGCCATCCGATAGTGCCGTTTCATTGCATTATTCATCAGGAAGCGCTGTGTGCGAAAG
CGGGCTTTACCGATCTGAACGATCTGATGAGCGTGGTGACCAAAATTGTGAACCTGATTGCGGCACGCCC
TCTGCATAAACGCGAATTTAGCGCGCTGCTGCTGGAAGTGGATAGCACCTATAGCGGCCTGCTGATGTAC
AACAACGTGCGCTGGCTGAGCCGTGGTAAAGTGCTGGAACGCTTTGTGGAATGCTTTGAGGAGATCAAAG
TGTTCCTGGAAGACAAAGACCTGGGCAACTTTCCTCAGCTGAACGATGATAAATGGGTGAACACCCTGAT
GTTCTTCACCGATCTGAGCGTGCACATTAACGAGCTGAACCTGAAGCTGCAGGGCTTTGGCAAGAGCATT
GATGTGATGTTCGGCTACATCAAAGCGTTTGAAAGCAAGCTGAAGATCTTTAAGCGCGATGTGGAAACCA
AAACCTACAAATATTTCCCTCGCGTGACCAAATACTTTGAAAAAGCGAGCGCCGCGGTGCAAAACGAGAT
GGAACCTCTGCATATCAAATACCAGCATGTGCTGGATAGCCTGCTGGATCAGTTTAGCGATCGCTTTAAC
CAGTTTCGCAGCCTGGAACAGACCATGAAGATCATCAAGTATCCTGACGTGGTGGTGTATAGCAGCCTGG
AGCTGAACGGCTTTCAGTGGATGCAGATCGACGATCTGGAAATGCAGCTGGCGGAGTTCCAGGATAGCAT
TTGGGCGCAGGTGTTTGTTGATCTGCGCAGCAAACTGGAGAACTTAGAGCGCTGCCGCCTGGAAAACCAG
GAAGAATGCCATTATGAGCAGGAAATTTGGAGCGCGTGGAACCGTCTGCCGGATACCTTTAGCACCCTGA
AAAACATTGCGATGGCGCTGCTGACCATTTTCCCTAGCACCTACTTCTGCGAAACCCTGTTTAGCGCGCT
GAACAACATCAAAACCAACAAGCGCAACCGCCTGACCGATGAAGTTAGCAGCGCGTGTTTAGGCCTGAAG
TGCACCAAATATCAGCCTAGCATCGAAGATCTGGCCAACGAAATCCAGCAGCAGAAAAGCCATTGATGAG
CGGCCGCTCGAGCATGCATCTAGAGGGCCCTATTCTATAGTGTCACCTAAATGCTAGAGCTCGCTGATCA
GCCTCGACTGTGCCTTCTAGTTGCCAGCCATCTGTTGTTTGCCCCTCCCCCGTGCCTTCCTTGACCCTGG
AAGGTGCCACTCCCACTGTCCTTTCCTAATAAAATGAGGAAATTGCATCGCATTGTCTGAGTAGGTGTCA
TTCTATTCTGGGGGGTGGGGTGGGGCAGGACAGCAAGGGGGAGGATTGGGAAGACAATAGCAGGCATGCT
GGGGATGCGGTGGGCTCTATGGCTTCTGAGGCGGAAAGAACCAGCTGGGGCTCTAGGGGGTATCCCC
[124 nt withheld, positions 3008-3131]
C
[91 nt withheld, positions 3133-3223]
A
[49 nt withheld, positions 3225-3273]
CCTTTGACGTTGGAGTCCACGTTCTTT
[37 nt withheld, positions 3301-3337]
ACCCTATCTCGGTCTATTCTTTTGATTTATAAGGGATTTTGCCGATTTCGGCCTATTGGTTAAAAAATGA
GCTGATTTAACAAAAATTTAACGCGAATTAATTCTGTGGAATGTGTGTCAGTTAGGGTGTGGAAAGTCCC
CAGGCTCCCCAGCAGGCAGAAGTATGCAAAGCATGCATCTCAATTAGTCAGCAACCAGGTGTGGAAAGTC
CCCAGGCTCCCCAGCAGGCAGAAGTATGCAAAGCATGCATCTCAATTAGTCAGCAACCATAGTCCCGCCC
CTAACTCCGCCCATCCCGCCCCTAACTCCGCCCAGTTCCGCCCATTCTCCGCCCCATGGCTGACTAATTT
TTTTTATTTATGCAGAGGCCGAGGCCGCCTCTGCCTCTGAGCTATTCCAGAAGTAGTGAGGAGGCTTTTT
TGGAGGCCTAGGCTTTTGCAAAAAGCTCCCCGAAATGACCGACCAAGCGACGCCCAACCTGCCATCACGA
GATTTCGATTCCACCGCCGCCTTCTATGAAAGGTTGGGCTTCGGAATCGTTTTCCGGGACGCCGGCTGGA
TGATCCTCCAGCGCGGGGATCTCATGCTGGAGTTCTTCGCCCACCCCAACTTGTTTATTGCAGCTTATAA
TGGTTACAAATAAAGCAATAGCATCACAAATTTCACAAATAAAGCATTTTTTTCACTGCATTCTAGTTGT
GGTTTGTCCAAACTCATCAATGTATCTTATCATGTCTGTATACCGTCGACCTCTAGCTAGAGCTTGGCGT
AATCATGGTCATAGCTGTTTCCTGTGTGAAATTGTTATCCGCTCACAATTCCACACAACATACGAGCCGG
AAGCATAAAGTGTAAAGCCTGGGGTGCCTAATGAGTGAGCTAACTCACATTAATTGCGTTGCGCTCACTG
CCCGCTTTCCAGTCGGGAAACCTGTCGTGCCAGCTGCATTAATGAATCGGCCAACGCGCGGGGAGAGGCG
GTTTGCGTATTGGGCGCTCTTCCGCTTCCTCGCTCACTGACTCGCTGCGCTCGGTCGTTCGGCTGCGGCG
AGCGGTATCAGCTCACTCAAAGGCGGTAATACGGTTATCCACAGAATCAGGGGATAACGCAGGAAAGAAC
ATGTGAGCAAAAGGCCAGCAAAAGGCCAGGAACCGTAAAAAGGCCGCGTTGCTGGCGTTTTTCCATAGGC
TCCGCCCCCCTGACGAGCATCACAAAAATCGACGCTCAAGTCAGAGGTGGCGAAACCCGACAGGACTATA
AAGATACCAGGCGTTTCCCCCTGGAAGCTCCCTCGTGCGCTCTCCTGTTCCGACCCTGCCGCTTACCGGA
TACCTGTCCGCCTTTCTCCCTTCGGGAAGCGTGGCGCTTTCTCATAGCTCACGCTGTAGGTATCTCAGTT
CGGTGTAGGTCGTTCGCTCCAAGCTGGGCTGTGTGCACGAACCCCCCGTTCAGCCCGACCGCTGCGCCTT
ATCCGGTAACTATCGTCTTGAGTCCAACCCGGTAAGACACGACTTATCGCCACTGGCAGCAGCCACTGGT
AACAGGATTAGCAGAGCGAGGTATGTAGGCGGTGCTACAGAGTTCTTGAAGTGGTGGCCTAACTACGGCT
ACACTAGAAGAACAGTATTTGGTATCTGCGCTCTGCTGAAGCCAGTTACCTTCGGAAAAAGAGTTGGTAG
CTCTTGATCCGGCAAACAAACCACCGCTGGTAGCGGTGGTTTTTTTGTTTGCAAGCAGCAGATTACGCGC
AGAAAAAAAGGATCTCAAGAAGATCCTTTGATCTTTTCTACGGGGTCTGACGCTCAGTGGAACGAAAACT
CACGTTAAGGGATTTTGGTCATGAGATTATCAAAAAGGATCTTCACCTAGATCCTTTTAAATTAAAAATG
AAGTTTTAAATCAATCTAAAGTATATATGAGTAAACTTGGTCTGACAGTTACCAATGCTTAATCAGTGAG
GCACCTATCTCAGCGATCTGTCTATTTCGTTCATCCATAGTTGCCTGACTCCCCGTCGTGTAGATAACTA
CGATACGGGAGGGCTTACCATCTGGCCCCAGTGCTGCAATGATACCGCGAGACCCACGCTCACCGGCTCC
AGATTTATCAGCAATAAACCAGCCAGCCGGAAGGGCCGAGCGCAGAAGTGGTCCTGCAACTTTATCCGCC
TCCATCCAGTCTATTAATTGTTGCCGGGAAGCTAGAGTAAGTAGTTCGCCAGTTAATAGTTTGCGCAACG
TTGTTGCCATTGCTACAGGCATCGTGGTGTCACGCTCGTCGTTTGGTATGGCTTCATTCAGCTCCGGTTC
CCAACGATCAAGGCGAGTTACATGATCCCCCATGTTGTGCAAAAAAGCGGTTAGCTCCTTCGGTCCTCCG
ATCGTTGTCAGAAGTAAGTTGGCCGCAGTGTTATCACTCATGGTTATGGCAGCACTGCATAATTCTCTTA
CTGTCATGCCATCCGTAAGATGCTTTTCTGTGACTGGTGAGTACTCAACCAAGTCATTCTGAGAATAGTG
TATGCGGCGACCGAGTTGCTCTTGCCCGGCGTCAATACGGGATAATACCGCGCCACATAGCAGAACTTTA
AAAGTGCTCATCATTGGAAAACGTTCTTCGGGGCGAAAACTCTCAAGGATCTTACCGCTGTTGAGATCCA
GTTCGATGTAACCCACTCGTGCACCCAACTGATCTTCAGCATCTTTTACTTTCACCAGCGTTTCTGGGTG
AGCAAAAACAGGAAGGCAAAATGCCGCAAAAAAGGGAATAAGGGCGACACGGAAATGTTGAATACTCATA
CTCTTCCTTTTTCAATATTATTGAAGCATTTATCAGGGTTATTGTCTCATGAGCGGATACATATTTGAAT
GTATTTAGAAAAATAAACAAATAGGGGTTCCGCGCACATTTCCCCGAAAAGTGCCACCTGACGTCGACGG
ATCGGGAGATCTCCCGATCCCCTATGGTGCACTCTCAGTACAATCTGCTCTGATGCCGCATAGTTAAGCC
AGTATCTGCTCCCTGCTTGTGTGTTGGAGGTCGCTGAGTAGTGCGCGAGCAAAATTTAAGCTACAACAAG
GCAAGGCTTGACCGACAATTGCATGAAGAATCTGCTTAGGGTTAGGCGTTTTGCGCTGCTTCGCGATGTA
CGGGCCAGATATACGCGTT
Features (pLannotate 1.2.2; 19 found; start..end, strand, type, name):
      1..380     +  enhancer       CMV enhancer: human cytomegalovirus immediate early enhancer
    381..584     +  promoter       CMV promoter: human cytomegalovirus (CMV) immediate early promoter
    580..613     +  LTR            5' LTR (truncated) (fragment): truncated 5' long terminal repeat (LTR) from HIV-1
    629..647     +  promoter       T7 promoter: promoter for bacteriophage T7 RNA polymerase
   2694..2712    -  promoter       SP6 promoter: promoter for bacteriophage SP6 RNA polymerase
   2738..2962    +  polyA_signal   bGH poly(A) signal: bovine growth hormone polyadenylation signal
   2966..2987    +  promoter       SV40 promoter (fragment): SV40 enhancer and early promoter
   3008..3436    +  rep_origin     f1 ori (sequence partly withheld): f1 bacteriophage origin of replication; arrow indicates direction of (+) strand synthesis
   3450..3779    +  promoter       SV40 promoter: SV40 enhancer and early promoter
   3792..3950    +  CDS            ble (fragment): BLE_KLEPN - Experimental evidence at protein level: Swiss-Prot protein existence level 1. Binding protein with a strong affinity to the bleomycin family of antibiotics. Binds to CL990; an antimitotic-antibiotic compound. From Klebsiella pneumoniae.
   3945..4066    +  polyA_signal   SV40 poly(A) signal: SV40 polyadenylation signal
   4139..4155    -  protein_bind   lac operator: The lac repressor binds to the lac operator to inhibit transcription in E. coli. This inhibition can be relieved by adding lactose or isopropyl-β-D-thiogalactopyranoside (IPTG). lac repressor encoded by lacI
   4163..4193    -  promoter       lac promoter: promoter for the E. coli lac operon
   4208..4229    -  protein_bind   CAP binding site: CAP binding activates transcription in the presence of cAMP. E. coli catabolite activator protein
   4242..4334    -  CDS            lacI (fragment): lac repressor; lacI; The lac repressor binds to the lac operator to inhibit transcription in E. coli. This inhibition can be relieved by adding lactose or isopropyl-β-D-thiogalactopyranoside (IPTG).
   4517..5105    -  rep_origin     ori: high-copy-number ColE1/pMB1/pBR322/pUC origin of replication
   5276..6136    -  CDS            AmpR: β-lactamase; bla; confers resistance to ampicillin, carbenicillin, and related antibiotics
   6137..6241    -  promoter       AmpR promoter: bla
   6300..6352    -  misc_feature   bom (fragment): basis of mobility region from pBR322
