[The description below was written by a language model from this plasmid's Addgene catalogue record and pLannotate feature annotations shown in this document.]
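Description:
pCMV-OposCharlie2 is a 6,506 bp mammalian expression plasmid built on a pCMV backbone for transient production of the OposCharlie2 transposase, a DNA transposon-encoded enzyme from the gray short-tailed opossum, Monodelphis domestica. In bacteria it is maintained as a high-copy plasmid through a ColE1/pUC-type origin and selected with ampicillin via the β-lactamase gene under its own promoter. An f1 phage origin is also present, along with remnants of lac regulatory sequences and a pBR322 bom fragment that are leftovers of the vector's lineage.

The expression cassette begins with the human cytomegalovirus immediate early enhancer and promoter, followed by a T7 promoter, and ends with a reverse-oriented SP6 promoter and the bovine growth hormone polyadenylation signal. The automated annotation leaves the roughly 2 kb interval between the T7 and SP6 sites unlabelled. This is where the transposase coding sequence is expected to lie, although the feature table does not mark it and no epitope tags or localisation signals are recorded. The flanking phage promoters could in principle support in vitro transcription or serve as sequencing primer sites. Downstream, an SV40 early promoter and SV40 poly(A) signal flank only a short fragment of a bleomycin-resistance gene, so a functional mammalian selection marker should not be assumed. A very short hit to a truncated HIV-1 LTR next to the CMV promoter is probably an annotation artefact and not a lentiviral element.

The plasmid comes from a survey testing many DNA transposons for activity in human cells. It serves as the helper that supplies transposase in trans, presumably alongside a separate donor plasmid carrying the matching transposon ends, which is not part of this record.
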