Addgene plasmid #217169: pCMV-OposCharlie2
Purpose: Mammalian expression vector for expression of OposCharlie2 transposase (CMV promoter)
Depositing lab: Haoyi Wang. Depositing organization: Institute of Zoology, Chinese Academy of Sciences. Publication: Heterologous survey of 130 DNA transposons in human cells highlights their functional divergence and expands the genome engineering toolbox. Zhang T, Tan S, Tang N, Li Y, Zhang C, Sun J, Guo Y, Gao H, Cai Y, Sun W, Wang C, Fu L, Ma H, Wu Y, Hu X, Zhang X, Gee P, Yan W, Zhao Y, Chen Q, Guo B, Wang H, Zhang YE. Cell. 2024 Jul 11;187(14):3741-3760.e30. doi: 10.1016/j.cell.2024.05.007. Epub 2024 Jun 5. PubMed 38843831.
Backbone
  Vector backbone: pCMV
  Vector type: Mammalian Expression
Growth in bacteria
  Bacterial resistance: Ampicillin, 100 μg/mL
  Growth temperature: 37°C
  Growth strain: DH5alpha
  Copy number: High Copy
Gene/Insert
  Gene/Insert name: OposCharlie2 transposase
  Species: Monodelphis domestica
  Cloning method: Restriction Enzyme; 5′ cloning site Unknown (unknown if destroyed); 3′ cloning site Unknown (unknown if destroyed)
Terms and licenses: Academic/Nonprofit Terms; Industry Terms: Not Available to Industry
How to cite: pCMV-OposCharlie2 was a gift from Haoyi Wang (Addgene plasmid # 217169 ; http://n2t.net/addgene:217169 ; RRID:Addgene_217169)
